>Addgene plasmid #157991 | pBS-GMR-eya(shRNA) | depositor full sequence | sequence record 306359 | full plasmid sequence
CTG
[124 nt withheld, positions 4-127]
C
[91 nt withheld, positions 129-219]
A
[49 nt withheld, positions 221-269]
CCTTTGACGTTGGAGTCCACGTTCTTT
[37 nt withheld, positions 297-333]
ACCCTATCTCGGTCTATTCTTTTGATTTATAAGGGATTTTGCCGATTTCGGCCTATTGGTTAAAAAATGA
GCTGATTTAACAAAAATTTAACGCGAATTTTAACAAAATATTAACGCTTACAATTTCCATTCGCCATTCA
GGCTGCGCAACTGTTGGGAAGGGCGATCGGTGCGGGCCTCTTCGCTATTACGCCAGCTGGCGAAAGGGGG
ATGTGCTGCAAGGCGATTAAGTTGGGTAACGCCAGGGTTTTCCCAGTCACGACGTTGTAAAACGACGGCC
AGTGAGCGCGCGTAATACGACTCACTATAGGGCGAATTGGAGCTCCACCGCGGTGGCGGCCGCTCTAGAA
CTAGTGGATCCCCCGGGCTGCAGGAATTCGATATCAAGCTTATCGATACCGTCGACCTCGAGGGGGGGCC
CGGTACTCGCGAGCGATCGCCTCGAGCCCAGTGGAAACCCTTGAAATGCCTTTAAGTCGAGCCCAGTGGA
AACCCTTGAAATGCCTTTAAGTCGAGCCCAGTGGAAACCCTTGAAATGCCTTTAAGTCGAGCCCAGTGGA
AACCCTTGAAATGCCTTTAAGTCGAGCCCAGTGGAAACCCTTGAAATGCCTTTAAGTCGACTCTAGGTTA
ATTAATCGCGAAGCGAGCGCCGGAGTATAAATAGAGGCGCTTCGTCTACGGAGCGACAATTCAATTCAAA
CAAGCAAAGTGAACACGTCGCTAAGCGAAAGCTAAGCAAATAAACAAGCGCAGCTGAACAAGCTAAACAA
TCTGCAGTAAAGTGCAAGTTAAAGTGAATCAATTAAAAGTAACCAGCAACCAAGTAAATCAACTGCAACT
ACTGAAATCTGCCAAGAAGTAATTATTGAATACAAGAAGAGAACTCTGAATAGGGAATTGGGAATTGAGA
TCTGTTCTAGAAAACATCCCATAAAACATCCCATATTCAGCCGCTAGCAGTAACATGACTACTACTACTA
CATAGTTATATTCAAGCATATGTAGTAGTAGTAGTCATGTTGCGAATTCAGGCGAGACATCGGAGTTGAA
ACTAAAACTGAATTACTAGAGTGGACATATGCACCTAGGACTAGAGCAAACTAGTTCTGATCTGCTAGAC
AATTGTTGGCATCAGGTAGGCATCACACACGATTAACAACCCCTAAAAATACACTTTGAAAATATTGAAA
ATATGTTTTTGTATACATTTTTGATATTTTCAAATAATACGCAGTTATAAAACTCATTAGCTAACCCATT
TTTTCTTTGCTTATGCTTACAGATTGCAAAGAACTAGAGCCGCGGGTACCCCAGCTTTTGTTCCCTTTAG
TGAGGGTTAATTGCGCGCTTGGCGTAATCATGGTCATAGCTGTTTCCTGTGTGAAATTGTTATCCGCTCA
CAATTCCACACAACATACGAGCCGGAAGCATAAAGTGTAAAGCCTGGGGTGCCTAATGAGTGAGCTAACT
CACATTAATTGCGTTGCGCTCACTGCCCGCTTTCCAGTCGGGAAACCTGTCGTGCCAGCTGCATTAATGA
ATCGGCCAACGCGCGGGGAGAGGCGGTTTGCGTATTGGGCGCTCTTCCGCTTCCTCGCTCACTGACTCGC
TGCGCTCGGTCGTTCGGCTGCGGCGAGCGGTATCAGCTCACTCAAAGGCGGTAATACGGTTATCCACAGA
ATCAGGGGATAACGCAGGAAAGAACATGTGAGCAAAAGGCCAGCAAAAGGCCAGGAACCGTAAAAAGGCC
GCGTTGCTGGCGTTTTTCCATAGGCTCCGCCCCCCTGACGAGCATCACAAAAATCGACGCTCAAGTCAGA
GGTGGCGAAACCCGACAGGACTATAAAGATACCAGGCGTTTCCCCCTGGAAGCTCCCTCGTGCGCTCTCC
TGTTCCGACCCTGCCGCTTACCGGATACCTGTCCGCCTTTCTCCCTTCGGGAAGCGTGGCGCTTTCTCAT
AGCTCACGCTGTAGGTATCTCAGTTCGGTGTAGGTCGTTCGCTCCAAGCTGGGCTGTGTGCACGAACCCC
CCGTTCAGCCCGACCGCTGCGCCTTATCCGGTAACTATCGTCTTGAGTCCAACCCGGTAAGACACGACTT
ATCGCCACTGGCAGCAGCCACTGGTAACAGGATTAGCAGAGCGAGGTATGTAGGCGGTGCTACAGAGTTC
TTGAAGTGGTGGCCTAACTACGGCTACACTAGAAGGACAGTATTTGGTATCTGCGCTCTGCTGAAGCCAG
TTACCTTCGGAAAAAGAGTTGGTAGCTCTTGATCCGGCAAACAAACCACCGCTGGTAGCGGTGGTTTTTT
TGTTTGCAAGCAGCAGATTACGCGCAGAAAAAAAGGATCTCAAGAAGATCCTTTGATCTTTTCTACGGGG
TCTGACGCTCAGTGGAACGAAAACTCACGTTAAGGGATTTTGGTCATGAGATTATCAAAAAGGATCTTCA
CCTAGATCCTTTTAAATTAAAAATGAAGTTTTAAATCAATCTAAAGTATATATGAGTAAACTTGGTCTGA
CAGTTACCAATGCTTAATCAGTGAGGCACCTATCTCAGCGATCTGTCTATTTCGTTCATCCATAGTTGCC
TGACTCCCCGTCGTGTAGATAACTACGATACGGGAGGGCTTACCATCTGGCCCCAGTGCTGCAATGATAC
CGCGAGACCCACGCTCACCGGCTCCAGATTTATCAGCAATAAACCAGCCAGCCGGAAGGGCCGAGCGCAG
AAGTGGTCCTGCAACTTTATCCGCCTCCATCCAGTCTATTAATTGTTGCCGGGAAGCTAGAGTAAGTAGT
TCGCCAGTTAATAGTTTGCGCAACGTTGTTGCCATTGCTACAGGCATCGTGGTGTCACGCTCGTCGTTTG
GTATGGCTTCATTCAGCTCCGGTTCCCAACGATCAAGGCGAGTTACATGATCCCCCATGTTGTGCAAAAA
AGCGGTTAGCTCCTTCGGTCCTCCGATCGTTGTCAGAAGTAAGTTGGCCGCAGTGTTATCACTCATGGTT
ATGGCAGCACTGCATAATTCTCTTACTGTCATGCCATCCGTAAGATGCTTTTCTGTGACTGGTGAGTACT
CAACCAAGTCATTCTGAGAATAGTGTATGCGGCGACCGAGTTGCTCTTGCCCGGCGTCAATACGGGATAA
TACCGCGCCACATAGCAGAACTTTAAAAGTGCTCATCATTGGAAAACGTTCTTCGGGGCGAAAACTCTCA
AGGATCTTACCGCTGTTGAGATCCAGTTCGATGTAACCCACTCGTGCACCCAACTGATCTTCAGCATCTT
TTACTTTCACCAGCGTTTCTGGGTGAGCAAAAACAGGAAGGCAAAATGCCGCAAAAAAGGGAATAAGGGC
GACACGGAAATGTTGAATACTCATACTCTTCCTTTTTCAATATTATTGAAGCATTTATCAGGGTTATTGT
CTCATGAGCGGATACATATTTGAATGTATTTAGAAAAATAAACAAATAGGGGTTCCGCGCACATTTCCCC
GAAAAGTGCCAC
Features (pLannotate 1.2.2; 13 found; start..end, strand, type, name):
      4..432     +  rep_origin     f1 ori (sequence partly withheld): f1 bacteriophage origin of replication; arrow indicates direction of (+) strand synthesis
    463..618     -  CDS            lacZα (fragment): LacZα fragment of β-galactosidase; lacZ fragment
    626..644     +  promoter       T7 promoter: promoter for bacteriophage T7 RNA polymerase
    653..759     +  misc_feature   MCS: pBluescript multiple cloning site
    983..1221    +  promoter       hsp70 promoter: Drosophila melanogaster hsp70Bb promoter
   1657..1675    -  promoter       T3 promoter: promoter for bacteriophage T3 RNA polymerase
   1720..1736    -  protein_bind   lac operator: The lac repressor binds to the lac operator to inhibit transcription in E. coli. This inhibition can be relieved by adding lactose or isopropyl-β-D-thiogalactopyranoside (IPTG). lac repressor encoded by lacI
   1744..1774    -  promoter       lac promoter: promoter for the E. coli lac operon
   1789..1810    -  protein_bind   CAP binding site: CAP binding activates transcription in the presence of cAMP. E. coli catabolite activator protein
   1823..1915    -  CDS            lacI (fragment): lac repressor; lacI; The lac repressor binds to the lac operator to inhibit transcription in E. coli. This inhibition can be relieved by adding lactose or isopropyl-β-D-thiogalactopyranoside (IPTG).
   2098..2686    -  rep_origin     ori: high-copy-number ColE1/pMB1/pBR322/pUC origin of replication
   2857..3717    -  CDS            AmpR: β-lactamase; bla; confers resistance to ampicillin, carbenicillin, and related antibiotics
   3718..3822    -  promoter       AmpR promoter: bla
