>Addgene plasmid #157991 | pBS-GMR-eya(shRNA) | addgene full sequence | sequence record 313250 | Addgene NGS Result
GTGCCACCTG
[124 nt withheld, positions 11-134]
C
[91 nt withheld, positions 136-226]
A
[49 nt withheld, positions 228-276]
CCTTTGACGTTGGAGTCCACGTTCTTT
[37 nt withheld, positions 304-340]
ACCCTATCTCGGTCTATTCTTTTGATTTATAAGGGATTTTGCCGATTTCGGCCTATTGGTTAAAAAATGA
GCTGATTTAACAAAAATTTAACGCGAATTTTAACAAAATATTAACGCTTACAATTTCCATTCGCCATTCA
GGCTGCGCAACTGTTGGGAAGGGCGATCGGTGCGGGCCTCTTCGCTATTACGCCAGCTGGCGAAAGGGGG
ATGTGCTGCAAGGCGATTAAGTTGGGTAACGCCAGGGTTTTCCCAGTCACGACGTTGTAAAACGACGGCC
AGTGAGCGCGCGTAATACGACTCACTATAGGGCGAATTGGAGCTCCACCGCGGTGGCGGCCGCTCTAGAA
CTAGTGGATCCCCCGGGCTGCAGGAATTCGATATCAAGCTTATCGATACCGTCGACCTCGAGGGGGGGCC
CGGTACTCGCGAGCGATCGCCTCGAGCCCAGTGGAAACCCTTGAAATGCCTTTAAGTCGAGCCCAGTGGA
AACCCTTGAAATGCCTTTAAGTCGAGCCCAGTGGAAACCCTTGAAATGCCTTTAAGTCGAGCCCAGTGGA
AACCCTTGAAATGCCTTTAAGTCGAGCCCAGTGGAAACCCTTGAAATGCCTTTAAGTCGACTCTAGGTTA
ATTAATCGCGAAGCGAGCGCCGGAGTATAAATAGAGGCGCTTCGTCTACGGAGCGACAATTCAATTCAAA
CAAGCAAAGTGAACACGTCGCTAAGCGAAAGCTAAGCAAATAAACAAGCGCAGCTGAACAAGCTAAACAA
TCTGCAGTAAAGTGCAAGTTAAAGTGAATCAATTAAAAGTAACCAGCAACCAAGTAAATCAACTGCAACT
ACTGAAATCTGCCAAGAAGTAATTATTGAATACAAGAAGAGAACTCTGAATAGGGAATTGGGAATTGAGA
TCTGTTCTAGAAAACATCCCATAAAACATCCCATATTCAGCCGCTAGCAGTAACATGACTACTACTACTA
CATAGTTATATTCAAGCATATGTAGTAGTAGTAGTCATGTTGCGAATTCAGGCGAGACATCGGAGTTGAA
ACTAAAACTGAATTACTAGAGTGGACATATGCACCTAGGACTAGAGCAAACTAGTTCTGATCTGCTAGAC
AATTGTTGGCATCAGGTAGGCATCACACACGATTAACAACCCCTAAAAATACACTTTGAAAATATTGAAA
ATATGTTTTTGTATACATTTTTGATATTTTCAAATAATACGCAGTTATAAAACTCATTAGCTAACCCATT
TTTTCTTTGCTTATGCTTACAGATTGCAAAGAACTAGAGCCGCGGGTACCCCAGCTTTTGTTCCCTTTAG
TGAGGGTTAATTGCGCGCTTGGCGTAATCATGGTCATAGCTGTTTCCTGTGTGAAATTGTTATCCGCTCA
CAATTCCACACAACATACGAGCCGGAAGCATAAAGTGTAAAGCCTGGGGTGCCTAATGAGTGAGCTAACT
CACATTAATTGCGTTGCGCTCACTGCCCGCTTTCCAGTCGGGAAACCTGTCGTGCCAGCTGCATTAATGA
ATCGGCCAACGCGCGGGGAGAGGCGGTTTGCGTATTGGGCGCTCTTCCGCTTCCTCGCTCACTGACTCGC
TGCGCTCGGTCGTTCGGCTGCGGCGAGCGGTATCAGCTCACTCAAAGGCGGTAATACGGTTATCCACAGA
ATCAGGGGATAACGCAGGAAAGAACATGTGAGCAAAAGGCCAGCAAAAGGCCAGGAACCGTAAAAAGGCC
GCGTTGCTGGCGTTTTTCCATAGGCTCCGCCCCCCTGACGAGCATCACAAAAATCGACGCTCAAGTCAGA
GGTGGCGAAACCCGACAGGACTATAAAGATACCAGGCGTTTCCCCCTGGAAGCTCCCTCGTGCGCTCTCC
TGTTCCGACCCTGCCGCTTACCGGATACCTGTCCGCCTTTCTCCCTTCGGGAAGCGTGGCGCTTTCTCAT
AGCTCACGCTGTAGGTATCTCAGTTCGGTGTAGGTCGTTCGCTCCAAGCTGGGCTGTGTGCACGAACCCC
CCGTTCAGCCCGACCGCTGCGCCTTATCCGGTAACTATCGTCTTGAGTCCAACCCGGTAAGACACGACTT
ATCGCCACTGGCAGCAGCCACTGGTAACAGGATTAGCAGAGCGAGGTATGTAGGCGGTGCTACAGAGTTC
TTGAAGTGGTGGCCTAACTACGGCTACACTAGAAGAACAGTATTTGGTATCTGCGCTCTGCTGAAGCCAG
TTACCTTCGGAAAAAGAGTTGGTAGCTCTTGATCCGGCAAACAAACCACCGCTGGTAGCGGTGGTTTTTT
TGTTTGCAAGCAGCAGATTACGCGCAGAAAAAAAGGATCTCAAGAAGATCCTTTGATCTTTTCTACGGGG
TCTGACGCTCAGTGGAACGAAAACTCACGTTAAGGGATTTTGGTCATGAGATTATCAAAAAGGATCTTCA
CCTAGATCCTTTTAAATTAAAAATGAAGTTTTAAATCAATCTAAAGTATATATGAGTAAACTTGGTCTGA
CAGTTACCAATGCTTAATCAGTGAGGCACCTATCTCAGCGATCTGTCTATTTCGTTCATCCATAGTTGCC
TGACTCCCCGTCGTGTAGATAACTACGATACGGGAGGGCTTACCATCTGGCCCCAGTGCTGCAATGATAC
CGCGAGACCCACGCTCACCGGCTCCAGATTTATCAGCAATAAACCAGCCAGCCGGAAGGGCCGAGCGCAG
AAGTGGTCCTGCAACTTTATCCGCCTCCATCCAGTCTATTAATTGTTGCCGGGAAGCTAGAGTAAGTAGT
TCGCCAGTTAATAGTTTGCGCAACGTTGTTGCCATTGCTACAGGCATCGTGGTGTCACGCTCGTCGTTTG
GTATGGCTTCATTCAGCTCCGGTTCCCAACGATCAAGGCGAGTTACATGATCCCCCATGTTGTGCAAAAA
AGCGGTTAGCTCCTTCGGTCCTCCGATCGTTGTCAGAAGTAAGTTGGCCGCAGTGTTATCACTCATGGTT
ATGGCAGCACTGCATAATTCTCTTACTGTCATGCCATCCGTAAGATGCTTTTCTGTGACTGGTGAGTACT
CAACCAAGTCATTCTGAGAATAGTGTATGCGGCGACCGAGTTGCTCTTGCCCGGCGTCAATACGGGATAA
TACCGCGCCACATAGCAGAACTTTAAAAGTGCTCATCATTGGAAAACGTTCTTCGGGGCGAAAACTCTCA
AGGATCTTACCGCTGTTGAGATCCAGTTCGATGTAACCCACTCGTGCACCCAACTGATCTTCAGCATCTT
TTACTTTCACCAGCGTTTCTGGGTGAGCAAAAACAGGAAGGCAAAATGCCGCAAAAAAGGGAATAAGGGC
GACACGGAAATGTTGAATACTCATACTCTTCCTTTTTCAATATTATTGAAGCATTTATCAGGGTTATTGT
CTCATGAGCGGATACATATTTGAATGTATTTAGAAAAATAAACAAATAGGGGTTCCGCGCACATTTCCCC
GAAAA
Features (pLannotate 1.2.2; 13 found; start..end, strand, type, name):
     11..439     +  rep_origin     f1 ori (sequence partly withheld): f1 bacteriophage origin of replication; arrow indicates direction of (+) strand synthesis
    470..625     -  CDS            lacZα (fragment): LacZα fragment of β-galactosidase; lacZ fragment
    633..651     +  promoter       T7 promoter: promoter for bacteriophage T7 RNA polymerase
    660..766     +  misc_feature   MCS: pBluescript multiple cloning site
    990..1228    +  promoter       hsp70 promoter: Drosophila melanogaster hsp70Bb promoter
   1664..1682    -  promoter       T3 promoter: promoter for bacteriophage T3 RNA polymerase
   1727..1743    -  protein_bind   lac operator: The lac repressor binds to the lac operator to inhibit transcription in E. coli. This inhibition can be relieved by adding lactose or isopropyl-β-D-thiogalactopyranoside (IPTG). lac repressor encoded by lacI
   1751..1781    -  promoter       lac promoter: promoter for the E. coli lac operon
   1796..1817    -  protein_bind   CAP binding site: CAP binding activates transcription in the presence of cAMP. E. coli catabolite activator protein
   1830..1922    -  CDS            lacI (fragment): lac repressor; lacI; The lac repressor binds to the lac operator to inhibit transcription in E. coli. This inhibition can be relieved by adding lactose or isopropyl-β-D-thiogalactopyranoside (IPTG).
   2105..2693    -  rep_origin     ori: high-copy-number ColE1/pMB1/pBR322/pUC origin of replication
   2864..3724    -  CDS            AmpR: β-lactamase; bla; confers resistance to ampicillin, carbenicillin, and related antibiotics
   3725..3829    -  promoter       AmpR promoter: bla
