[The description below was written by a language model from this plasmid's Addgene catalogue record and pLannotate feature annotations shown in this document.]
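Description:
pBS-GMR-eya(shRNA) is an empty cloning backbone derived from pBluescript II KS(-), intended for building homology-directed repair (HDR) donor templates for CRISPR genome editing in Drosophila. It is a 3,845 bp high-copy plasmid maintained in E. coli through the ColE1/pUC-type origin and selected with ampicillin via the β-lactamase gene and its native promoter. It also retains the f1 phage origin for single-stranded DNA production. The usual pBluescript architecture is present: a multiple cloning site flanked by T7 and T3 promoters, a lacZα fragment, and the lac promoter, operator and CAP site. The two sequence records (depositor and repository NGS) give the same length and feature set, offset by only a few bases.

The distinguishing modification is a GMR-eya(shRNA) cassette inserted between the MCS and the T3 promoter. The automated annotation recognises only a Drosophila hsp70Bb promoter segment in this region. The GMR eye-specific enhancer elements and the short hairpin directed against eyes absent (eya) are described in the catalogue entry but are not individually annotated, so their exact boundaries are not given. By general design logic, an eye-specific enhancer paired with an hsp70 basal promoter would drive the hairpin in the developing eye. Knockdown of eya there would produce the dominant, visible eye phenotype that the record describes as the marker.

Because the marker lies in the vector backbone rather than within the homology arms a user would clone in, flies showing the eye phenotype have integrated plasmid sequence. They can be discarded in favour of clean HDR events, which is the counter-selection the record describes.
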