Addgene plasmid #157991: pBS-GMR-eya(shRNA)
Purpose: (Empty Backbone) pBSII-KS(-)-based vector backbone containing a dominant eye marker for constructing Drosophila CRISPR HDR templates. Marker allows counter selection against vector integration events.
Depositing lab: Greg Beitel. Depositing organization: Northwestern University. Publication: A Pipeline for Precise and Efficient Genome Editing by sgRNA-Cas9 RNPs in Drosophila. Nyberg KG, Nguyen JQ, Kwon YJ, Blythe S, Beitel GJ, Carthew RW. Fly (Austin). 2020 Oct 5. doi: 10.1080/19336934.2020.1832416. PubMed 33016195.
Backbone
  Vector backbone: pBSII-KS(-)
  Backbone size (bp): 2961
  Modifications to backbone: a GMR-eya(shRNA) marker has been created and inserted into pBS to allow counter selection of vector integration events during CRISPR editing
  Vector type: CRISPR
Growth in bacteria
  Bacterial resistance: Ampicillin, 100 μg/mL
  Growth temperature: 37°C
  Growth strain: DH5alpha
  Copy number: High Copy
Gene/Insert
  Sequencing primers: 5′ ggcggccgctctagaactag; 3′ actgggctcgaggcgatc
Terms and licenses: Academic/Nonprofit Terms; Industry Terms: Not Available to Industry
How to cite: pBS-GMR-eya(shRNA) was a gift from Greg Beitel (Addgene plasmid # 157991 ; http://n2t.net/addgene:157991 ; RRID:Addgene_157991)
